>Addgene plasmid #60665 | PB-Gata2 | depositor full sequence | sequence record 97464 | PB-Gata2 sequence 5622 bps
TCAAGCTTTATTATTTAACCCTAGAAAGATAATCATATTGTGACGTACGTTAAAGATAATCATGCGTAAA
ATTGACGCATGTGTTTTATCGGTCTGTATATCGAGGTTTATTTATTAATTTGAATAGATATTAAGTTTTA
TTATATTTACACTTACATACTAATAATAAATTCAACAAACAATTTATTTATGTTTATTTATTTATTAAAA
AAAAACAAAAACTCAAAATTTCTTCTATAAAGTAACAAAACTTTTAAACATTCTCTCTTTTACAAAAATA
AACTTATTTTGTACTTTAAAAACAGTCATGTTGTAATCGATAATAAGTAATTAGCTTAACCTATACATAA
TAGAAACAAATTATACTTATTAGTCAGTCAGAAACAACTTTGGCACATATCAATATTATGCTCTCGTTAA
TTAACTCGAGGGATCCAAGCTGGCCGCACGTCTCCCTATCAGTGATAGAGAAGTCGACACGTCTCGAGCT
CCCTATCAGTGATAGAGAAGGTACGTCTAGAACGTCTCCCTATCAGTGATAGAGAAGTCGACACGTCTCG
AGCTCCCTATCAGTGATAGAGAAGGTACGTCTAGAACGTCTCCCTATCAGTGATAGAGAAGTCGACACGT
CTCGAGCTCCCTATCAGTGATAGAGAAGGTACGTCTAGAACGTCTCCCTATCAGTGATAGAGAAGTCGAC
ACGTCTCGAGCTCCCTATCAGTGATAGAGAAGGTACCCCCTATATAAGCAGAGCTCGTTTAGTGAACCGT
CAGATCGCCTGGAGACGCCATCCACGCTGTTTTGACCTCCATAGAAGACACCGGGACCGATCCAGCCTCC
GCGGTGGCGGCCATCACAAGTTTGTACAAAAAAGCAGGCTCCGAATTCGCCCTTAGGATGGAGGTGGCGC
CTGAGCAGCCTCGCTGGATGGCGCACCCCGCCGTATTGAATGCGCAGCACCCCGACTCGCACCATCCGGG
CCTGGCACACAACTACATGGAGCCGGCACAGCTGCTGCCTCCGGACGAGGTGGATGTCTTCTTCAACCAC
CTCGACTCGCAGGGCAACCCCTACTACGCCAACCCAGCCCACGCGCGCGCGCGCGTTTCCTACAGTCCAG
CGCATGCCCGTCTCACAGGAGGCCAGATGTGCCGACCACACTTGTTGCACAGCCCAGGCTTGCCATGGCT
GGACGGGGGCAAAGCAGCTCTCTCTGCCGCTGCTGCCCATCACCACAGCCCCTGGACCGTCAGCCCGTTC
TCCAAGACCCCGCTGCACCCCTCAGCTGCTGGAGCACCTGGAGGGCCTCTGTCTGTGTACCCAGGGGCTG
CGGGTGGGAGCGGTGGAGGCAGCGGGAGCTCCGTAGCCTCCCTCACCCCCACTGCAGCCCACTCAGGCTC
CCATCTCTTCGGCTTCCCACCCACGCCACCCAAAGAAGTGTCTCCAGACCCCAGCACCACAGGAGCTGCT
TCCCCAGCCTCACCTTCAGCAGGGGGTAGTGTAGCCCGGGGTGAGGACAAGGATGGCGTCAAGTATCAAG
TGTCACTGTCTGAGAGCATGAAGATGGAAGGTGGCAGTCCCCTGCGCCCGGGCCTAGCTCCCATGGGCAC
CCAGCCTGCAACACACCACCCAATACCCACCTATCCCTCCTATGTGCCTGCCTCAGCTCATGAATATGGC
AGCGGGCTCTTCCATCCCGGAGGCTTCCTGGGTGGCCCAGCCTCCAGCTTCACCCCTAAGCAGCGAAGCA
AGGCTCGCTCCTGCTCAGAAGGCCGGGAGTGTGTCAACTGCGGGGCCACAGCCACCCCTCTCTGGCGACG
GGATGGCACGGGCCACTACCTGTGCAATGCCTGTGGGCTCTACCACAAGATGAATGGACAGAATCGGCCG
CTCATCAAGCCCAAGAGGAGACTGTCTGCTGCCAGGAGAGCGGGCACCTGTTGTGCAAATTGTCAGACGA
CAACCACCACCTTATGGCGCCGGAACGCCAACGGGGACCCTGTGTGCAACGCCTGTGGCCTCTACTACAA
GCTGCACAATGTTAACAGGCCACTGACCATGAAGAAGGAAGGGATCCAGACCCGGAATCGGAAGATGTCC
AGCAAATCCAAGAAGAGCAAGAAAGGAGCCGAATGCTTTGAGGAGCTATCCAAGTGCATGCAGGAGAAGT
CATCCCCCTTCAGTGCGGCTGCCCTGGCTGGACACATGGCACCTGTGGGACACCTCCCACCTTTTAGTCA
CTCTGGACACATCCTACCTACGCCAACGCCTATCCACCCCTCCTCCAGTCTCTCCTTTGGTCACCCCCAC
CCGTCCAGCATGGTGACTGCCATGGGCTAGAAGGGCGAATTCGACCCAGCTTTCTTGTACAAAGTGGTGA
TCCAACCGGTATAGATCTATGGCCGGCCATCAATTGATACTAGTCACCGACTCTAGAGCTCGCTGATCAG
CCTCGACTGTGCCTTCTAGTTGCCAGCCATCTGTTGTTTGCCCCTCCCCCGTGCCTTCCTTGACCCTGGA
AGGTGCCACTCCCACTGTCCTTTCCTAATAAAATGAGGAAATTGCATCGCATTGTCTGAGTAGGTGTCAT
TCTATTCTGGGGGGTGGGGTGGGGCAGGACAGCAAGGGGGAGGATTGGGAAGACAATAGCAGGCACTAGT
CGGTCACGATATCTATAACAAGAAAATATATATATAATAAGTTATCACGTAAGTAGAACATGAAATAACA
ATATAATTATCGTATGAGTTAAATCTTAAAAGTCACGTAAAAGATAATCATGCGTCATTTTGACTCACGC
GGTCGTTATAGTTCAAAATCAGTGACACTTACCGCATTGACAAGCACGCCTCACGGGAGCTCCAAGCGGC
GACTGAGATGTCCTAAATGCACAGCGACGGATTCGCGCTATTTAGAAAGAGAGAGCAATATTTCAAGAAT
GCATGCGTCAATTTTACGCAGACTATCTTTCTAGGGTTAAAAAAAGCTTGGCGTAATCATGGTCATAGCT
GTTTCCTGTGTGAAATTGTTATCCGCTCACAATTCCACACAACATACGAGCCGGAAGCATAAAGTGTAAA
GCCTGGGGTGCCTAATGAGTGAGCTAACTCACATTAATTGCGTTGCGCTCACTGCCCGCTTTCCAGTCGG
GAAACCTGTCGTGCCAGCTGCATTAATGAATCGGCCAACGCGCGGGGAGAGGCGGTTTGCGTATTGGGCG
CTCTTCCGCTTCCTCGCTCACTGACTCGCTGCGCTCGGTCGTTCGGCTGCGGCGAGCGGTATCAGCTCAC
TCAAAGGCGGTAATACGGTTATCCACAGAATCAGGGGATAACGCAGGAAAGAACATGTGAGCAAAAGGCC
AGCAAAAGGCCAGGAACCGTAAAAAGGCCGCGTTGCTGGCGTTTTTCCATAGGCTCCGCCCCCCTGACGA
GCATCACAAAAATCGACGCTCAAGTCAGAGGTGGCGAAACCCGACAGGACTATAAAGATACCAGGCGTTT
CCCCCTGGAAGCTCCCTCGTGCGCTCTCCTGTTCCGACCCTGCCGCTTACCGGATACCTGTCCGCCTTTC
TCCCTTCGGGAAGCGTGGCGCTTTCTCATAGCTCACGCTGTAGGTATCTCAGTTCGGTGTAGGTCGTTCG
CTCCAAGCTGGGCTGTGTGCACGAACCCCCCGTTCAGCCCGACCGCTGCGCCTTATCCGGTAACTATCGT
CTTGAGTCCAACCCGGTAAGACACGACTTATCGCCACTGGCAGCAGCCACTGGTAACAGGATTAGCAGAG
CGAGGTATGTAGGCGGTGCTACAGAGTTCTTGAAGTGGTGGCCTAACTACGGCTACACTAGAAGAACAGT
ATTTGGTATCTGCGCTCTGCTGAAGCCAGTTACCTTCGGAAAAAGAGTTGGTAGCTCTTGATCCGGCAAA
CAAACCACCGCTGGTAGCGGTGGTTTTTTTGTTTGCAAGCAGCAGATTACGCGCAGAAAAAAAGGATCTC
AAGAAGATCCTTTGATCTTTTCTACGGGGTCTGACGCTCAGTGGAACGAAAACTCACGTTAAGGGATTTT
GGTCATGAGATTATCAAAAAGGATCTTCACCTAGATCCTTTTAAATTAAAAATGAAGTTTTAAATCAATC
TAAAGTATATATGAGTAAACTTGGTCTGACAGTTACCAATGCTTAATCAGTGAGGCACCTATCTCAGCGA
TCTGTCTATTTCGTTCATCCATAGTTGCCTGACTCCCCGTCGTGTAGATAACTACGATACGGGAGGGCTT
ACCATCTGGCCCCAGTGCTGCAATGATACCGCGAGACCCACGCTCACCGGCTCCAGATTTATCAGCAATA
AACCAGCCAGCCGGAAGGGCCGAGCGCAGAAGTGGTCCTGCAACTTTATCCGCCTCCATCCAGTCTATTA
ATTGTTGCCGGGAAGCTAGAGTAAGTAGTTCGCCAGTTAATAGTTTGCGCAACGTTGTTGCCATTGCTAC
AGGCATCGTGGTGTCACGCTCGTCGTTTGGTATGGCTTCATTCAGCTCCGGTTCCCAACGATCAAGGCGA
GTTACATGATCCCCCATGTTGTGCAAAAAAGCGGTTAGCTCCTTCGGTCCTCCGATCGTTGTCAGAAGTA
AGTTGGCCGCAGTGTTATCACTCATGGTTATGGCAGCACTGCATAATTCTCTTACTGTCATGCCATCCGT
AAGATGCTTTTCTGTGACTGGTGAGTACTCAACCAAGTCATTCTGAGAATAGTGTATGCGGCGACCGAGT
TGCTCTTGCCCGGCGTCAATACGGGATAATACCGCGCCACATAGCAGAACTTTAAAAGTGCTCATCATTG
GAAAACGTTCTTCGGGGCGAAAACTCTCAAGGATCTTACCGCTGTTGAGATCCAGTTCGATGTAACCCAC
TCGTGCACCCAACTGATCTTCAGCATCTTTTACTTTCACCAGCGTTTCTGGGTGAGCAAAAACAGGAAGG
CAAAATGCCGCAAAAAAGGGAATAAGGGCGACACGGAAATGTTGAATACTCATACTCTTCCTTTTTCAAT
ATTATTGAAGCATTTATCAGGGTTATTGTCTCATGAGCGGATACATATTTGAATGTATTTAGAAAAATAA
ACAAATAGGGGTTCCGCGCACATTTCCCCGAAAAGTGCCACCTGACGTCTAAGAAACCATTATTATCATG
ACATTAACCTATAAAAATAGGCGTATCACGAGGCCCTTTCGTCTCGCGCGTTTCGGTGATGACGGTGAAA
ACCTCTGACACATGCAGCTCCCGGAGACGGTCACAGCTTGTCTGTAAGCGGATGCCGGGAGCAGACAAGC
CCGTCAGGGCGCGTCAGCGGGTGTTGGCGGGTGTCGGGGCTGGCTTAACTATGCGGCATCAGAGCAGATT
GTACTGAGAGTGCACCATATGCGGTGTGAAATACCGCACAGATGCGTAAGGAGAAAATACCGCATCAGGC
GCCATTCGCCATTCAGGCTGCGCAACTGTTGGGAAGGGCGATCGGTGCGGGCCTCTTCGCTATTACGCCA
GCTGGCGAAAGGGGGATGTGCTGCAAGGCGATTAAGTTGGGTAACGCCAGGGTTTTCCCAGTCACGACGT
TGTAAAACGACGGCCAGTGAAT
Features (pLannotate 1.2.2; 23 found; start..end, strand, type, name):
    452..472     +  promoter       tight TRE promoter (fragment): Tet-responsive promoter PTight, consisting of seven tet operator sequences followed by the minimal CMV promoter
    489..509     +  promoter       tight TRE promoter (fragment): Tet-responsive promoter PTight, consisting of seven tet operator sequences followed by the minimal CMV promoter
    526..546     +  promoter       tight TRE promoter (fragment): Tet-responsive promoter PTight, consisting of seven tet operator sequences followed by the minimal CMV promoter
    563..583     +  promoter       tight TRE promoter (fragment): Tet-responsive promoter PTight, consisting of seven tet operator sequences followed by the minimal CMV promoter
    600..620     +  promoter       tight TRE promoter (fragment): Tet-responsive promoter PTight, consisting of seven tet operator sequences followed by the minimal CMV promoter
    637..657     +  promoter       tight TRE promoter (fragment): Tet-responsive promoter PTight, consisting of seven tet operator sequences followed by the minimal CMV promoter
    674..694     +  promoter       tight TRE promoter (fragment): Tet-responsive promoter PTight, consisting of seven tet operator sequences followed by the minimal CMV promoter
    711..731     +  promoter       tight TRE promoter (fragment): Tet-responsive promoter PTight, consisting of seven tet operator sequences followed by the minimal CMV promoter
    739..784     +  promoter       TRE3GV promoter (fragment): 3rd-generation Tet-responsive promoter that can be activated by binding of Tet-On® 3G, optimized for retroviral and lentiviral vectors
    856..880     +  protein_bind   attB1: mutant version of attB; recombination site for the Gateway® BP reaction BP Clonase™
    898..2337    +  CDS            Gata2: GATA2_RAT - Experimental evidence at protein level: Swiss-Prot protein existence level 1. Transcriptional activator which regulates endothelin-1 gene expression in endothelial cells. Binds to the consensus sequence 5'- AGATAG-3' (By similarity). Plays an important role in the regulation of phagocytosis in alveolar macrophages, particularly during P.carinii infection. From Rattus norvegicus (Rat).
   2354..2378    -  protein_bind   attB2: mutant version of attB; recombination site for the Gateway® BP reaction BP Clonase™
   2457..2568    +  polyA_signal   bGH poly(A) signal: bovine growth hormone polyadenylation signal
   3026..3042    -  protein_bind   lac operator: The lac repressor binds to the lac operator to inhibit transcription in E. coli. This inhibition can be relieved by adding lactose or isopropyl-β-D-thiogalactopyranoside (IPTG). lac repressor encoded by lacI
   3050..3080    -  promoter       lac promoter: promoter for the E. coli lac operon
   3095..3116    -  protein_bind   CAP binding site: CAP binding activates transcription in the presence of cAMP. E. coli catabolite activator protein
   3129..3221    -  CDS            lacI (fragment): lac repressor; lacI; The lac repressor binds to the lac operator to inhibit transcription in E. coli. This inhibition can be relieved by adding lactose or isopropyl-β-D-thiogalactopyranoside (IPTG).
   3404..3992    -  rep_origin     ori: high-copy-number ColE1/pMB1/pBR322/pUC origin of replication
   4163..5023    -  CDS            AmpR: β-lactamase; bla; confers resistance to ampicillin, carbenicillin, and related antibiotics
   5024..5128    -  promoter       AmpR promoter: bla
   5223..5258    +  CDS            rop (fragment): Rop protein, which maintains plasmids at low copy number; rop
   5360..5459    +  misc_feature   bom (fragment): basis of mobility region from pBR322
   5465..5622    -  CDS            lacZα (fragment): LacZα fragment of β-galactosidase; lacZ fragment
