[The description below was written by a language model from this plasmid's Addgene catalogue record and pLannotate feature annotations shown in this document.]
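Description:
PB-Gata2 is a PiggyBac transposon-based mammalian expression plasmid that places rat (Rattus norvegicus) Gata2 under a doxycycline-inducible promoter. It was built by Gateway recombination into the pBTO-Dest destination backbone, giving a 5,622 bp construct. In bacteria it is maintained through a high-copy ColE1/pUC-type origin and selected with ampicillin via the β-lactamase gene and its own promoter. Scattered remnants of lacI, rop, bom, lacZα and the lac promoter/operator are cloning-vector leftovers rather than functional parts of the payload.

The expression cassette begins with a Tet-responsive promoter, annotated as a series of eight tet operator repeats followed by a minimal promoter segment matching TRE3G-type sequence. Such promoters are nearly silent alone and are activated when a Tet-On transactivator binds in the presence of doxycycline. No transactivator is annotated on this plasmid, so it would have to be supplied separately. Downstream, attB1 and attB2 sites flank the Gata2 coding sequence, which encodes a GATA-family transcriptional activator, and a bovine growth hormone polyadenylation signal terminates the transcript. The annotated coding region spans about 1.4 kb, noticeably more than the 898 bp insert size in the catalogue entry but consistent with the difference between the listed backbone and total sizes. No epitope tag, reporter or mammalian selection marker is annotated.

The PiggyBac terminal repeats implied by the vector type were not picked up by the automated annotation, so their positions are not recorded. In such vectors they allow a co-delivered transposase to integrate the cassette stably into the host genome. The associated publication concerns an inducible hemangioblast state, consistent with use for doxycycline-controlled Gata2 expression in cell-fate studies.
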