Addgene plasmid #60665: PB-Gata2
Purpose: PiggyBac expression vector encoding rat Gata2 downstream of a doxycycline inducible promoter
Depositing lab: James Thomson. Depositing organization: Morgridge Institute for Research. Publication: An expandable, inducible hemangioblast state regulated by fibroblast growth factor. Vereide DT, Vickerman V, Swanson SA, Chu LF, McIntosh BE, Thomson JA. Stem Cell Reports. 2014 Dec 9;3(6):1043-57. doi: 10.1016/j.stemcr.2014.10.003. Epub 2014 Nov 13. PubMed 25458896.
Backbone
  Vector backbone: pBTO-Dest
  Backbone manufacturer: Thomson lab
  Backbone size w/o insert (bp): 4179
  Total vector size (bp): 5622
  Vector type: Mammalian Expression ; PiggyBac
Growth in bacteria
  Bacterial resistance: Ampicillin, 100 μg/mL
  Growth temperature: 37°C
  Growth strain: Top10
  Copy number: Unknown
Gene/Insert
  Gene/Insert name: Gata2
  Species: R. norvegicus (rat)
  Insert size (bp): 898
  Entrez Gene: Gata2
  Cloning method: Gateway Cloning
  Sequencing primers: 5′ ATCCACGCTGTTTTGACCTC; 3′ GCTCTAGAGTCGGTGACTAGTATCAAT
Resource information
  A portion of this plasmid was derived from a plasmid made by: Open Biosystems
Terms and licenses: Academic/Nonprofit Terms; Industry Terms: Not Available to Industry
How to cite: PB-Gata2 was a gift from James Thomson (Addgene plasmid # 60665 ; http://n2t.net/addgene:60665 ; RRID:Addgene_60665)
