>Addgene plasmid #60665 | PB-Gata2 | addgene partial sequence | sequence record 159372 | pCEP-fwd 5'-AGAGCTCGTTTAGTGAACCG-3'
CCATCCACGCTGTTTTGACCTCCATAGAAGACACCGGGACCGATCCAGCCTCCGCGGTGGCGGCCATCAC
AAGTTTGTACAAAAAAGCAGGCTCCGAATTCGCCCTTATTATGGAGGTGGCGCCTGAGCAGCCTCGCTGG
ATGGCGCACCCCGCCGTATTGAATGCGCAGCACCCCGACTCGCACCATCCGGGCCTGGCACACAACTACA
TGGAGCCGGCACAGCTGCTGCCTCCGGACGAGGTGGATGTCTTCTTCAACCACCTCGACTCGCAGGGCAA
CCCCTACTACGCCAACCCAGCCCACGCGCGCGCGCGCGTTTCCTACAGTCCAGCGCATGCCCGTCTCACA
GGAGGCCAGATGTGCCGACCACACTTGTTGCACAGCCCAGGCTTGCCATGGCTGGACGGGGGCAAAGCAG
CTCTCTCTGCCGCTGCTGCCCATCACCACAGCCCCTGGACCGTCAGCCCGTTCTCCAAGACCCCGCTGCA
CCCCTCAGCTGCTGGAGCACCTGGAGGGCCTCTGTCTGTGTACCCAGGGGCTGCGGGTGGGAGCGGTGGA
GGCAGCGGGAGCTCCGTAGCCTCCCTCACCCCCACTGCAGCCCACTCAGGCTCCCATCTCTTCGGCTTCC
CACCCACGCCACCCAAAGAAGTGTCTCCAGACCCCAGCACCACAGGAGCTGCTTCCCCAGCCTCACCTTC
AGCAGGGGGTAGTGTAGCCCGGGGTGAGGACAAGGATGGCGTCAAGTATCAAGTGTCACTGTCTGAGAGC
ATGAAGATGGAAGGTGGCAGTCCCCTGCGCCCGGGCCTAGCTCCCATGGGCACCCAGCCTGCAACACACC
ACCCAATACCCACCTATCCCTCCTATGTGCCTGCCTCAGCTCATGAATATGGCAGCGGGCTCTTCCATCC
CGGA
