>Addgene plasmid #60665 | PB-Gata2 | addgene partial sequence | sequence record 159374 | pT3EF1a-R 5'-TGACACCTACTCAGACAATG-3'
AGGAAAGGACAGTGGGAGTGGCACCTTCCAGGGTCAAGGAAGGCACGGGGGAGGGGCAAACAACAGATGG
CTGGCAACTAGAAGGCACAGTCGAGGCTGATCAGCGAGCTCTAGAGTCGGTGACTAGTATCAATTGATGG
CCGGCCATAGATCTATACCGGTTGGATCACCACTTTGTACAAGAAAGCTGGGTCGAATTCGCCCTTCTAG
CCCATGGCAGTCACCATGCTGGACGGGTGGGGGTGACCAAAGGAGAGACTGGAGGAGGGGTGGATAGGCG
TTGGCGTAGGTAGGATGTGTCCAGAGTGACTAAAAGGTGGGAGGTGTCCCACAGGTGCCATGTGTCCAGC
CAGGGCAGCCGCACTGAAGGGGGATGACTTCTCCTGCATGCACTTGGATAGCTCCTCAAAGCATTCGGCT
CCTTTCTTGCTCTTCTTGGATTTGCTGGACATCTTCCGATTCCGGGTCTGGATCCCTTCCTTCTTCATGG
TCAGTGGCCTGTTAACATTGTGCAGCTTGTAGTAGAGGCCACAGGCGTTGCACACAGGGTCCCCGTTGGC
GTTCCGGCGCCATAAGGTGGTGGTTGTCGTCTGACAATTTGCACAACAGGTGCCCGCTCTCCTGGCAGCA
GACAGTCTCCTCTTGGGCTTGATGAGCGGCCGATTCTGTCCATTCATCTTGTGGTAGAGCCCACAGGCAT
TGCACAGGTAGTGGCCCGTGCCATCCCGTCGCCAGAGAGGGGTGGCTGTGGCCCCGCAGTTGACACACTC
CCGGCCTTCTGAGCAGGAGCGAGCCTTGCTTCGCTGCTTAGGGGTGAAGCTGGAGGCTGGGCCACCCAGG
AAGCCTCCGGGATGGAAGAGCCCGCTGCCATATTCATGAGCTGAGGCAGGCACATAGGAGGGATAGGTGG
GTATT
